Addgene plasmid #132381: pGD425
Purpose: contains the sequence of mTurquoise2 for C-term fusions in the pGGD000 backbone (GreenGate)
Depositing lab: Rüdiger Simon. Publication: Over the rainbow: A practical guide for fluorescent protein selection in plant FRET experiments. Denay G, Schultz P, Hansch S, Weidtkamp-Peters S, Simon R. Plant Direct. 2019 Dec 6;3(12):e00189. doi: 10.1002/pld3.189. eCollection 2019 Dec. PubMed 31844834.
Backbone
  Vector backbone: pGGD000
  Backbone size w/o insert (bp): 2682
  Total vector size (bp): 3435
  Vector type: GreenGate Entry plasmid
Growth in bacteria
  Bacterial resistance: Ampicillin, 100 μg/mL
  Growth temperature: 37°C
  Growth strain: DH5alpha
  Copy number: High Copy
Gene/Insert
  Gene/Insert name: linker-mTurquoise2
  Insert size (bp): 753
Terms and licenses: Academic/Nonprofit Terms; Industry Terms: Not Available to Industry
Depositor comments: Please visit https://www.biorxiv.org/content/10.1101/734616v2 for bioRxiv preprint.
How to cite: pGD425 was a gift from Rüdiger Simon (Addgene plasmid # 132381 ; http://n2t.net/addgene:132381 ; RRID:Addgene_132381)
