[The description below was written by a language model from this plasmid's Addgene catalogue record and pLannotate feature annotations shown in this document.]
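Description:
pGD425 is a GreenGate entry plasmid built on the pGGD000 backbone, the module position used in the GreenGate Golden Gate cloning system for C-terminal tags. It is a small (about 3.4 kb) bacterial cloning vector rather than an expression vector. It is maintained in E. coli at high copy through a ColE1/pUC-type origin and selected with ampicillin via a β-lactamase gene under its own promoter. The remaining annotated backbone elements are typical leftovers of a pUC/pGEM-style cloning vector: a CAP binding site, lac promoter and lac operator, fragments of lacZα, lacI, rop and the pBR322 bom region, and SP6 and T7 phage promoters flanking the insert site.

The payload is a 753 bp "linker-mTurquoise2" insert: the coding sequence of mTurquoise2, a bright monomeric cyan fluorescent protein derived from Aequorea victoria GFP, preceded by a short linker so it can be fused in frame to the C-terminus of a protein of interest. No plant promoter or terminator is present, because these are supplied by other GreenGate modules when the entry plasmids are combined into a plant transformation destination vector. The type IIS restriction sites and overhangs that mediate this assembly are not annotated in the feature tables.

The two sequence records (depositor and NGS-verified) are the same length and show the same features in the same order, differing only in the numbering origin of the circular sequence. According to the associated publication, the module belongs to a set of fluorescent protein tags assembled for comparing and choosing fluorophores for FRET experiments in plants. As a cyan protein, mTurquoise2 would typically act as a donor in such pairs.
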