Features (pLannotate 1.2.2; 13 found; start..end, strand, type, name):
     34..750     +  CDS            mTurquoise2: mTurquoise2 is a basic (constitutively fluorescent) cyan fluorescent protein published in 2012, derived from Aequorea victoria. It is reported to be a rapidly-maturing monomer with very low acid sensitivity.
    775..793     -  promoter       T7 promoter: promoter for bacteriophage T7 RNA polymerase
    795..947     +  CDS            lacZα (fragment): LacZα fragment of β-galactosidase; lacZ fragment
    953..1052    -  misc_feature   bom (fragment): basis of mobility region from pBR322
   1154..1189    -  CDS            rop (fragment): Rop protein, which maintains plasmids at low copy number; rop
   1284..1388    +  promoter       AmpR promoter: bla
   1389..2249    +  CDS            AmpR: β-lactamase; bla; confers resistance to ampicillin, carbenicillin, and related antibiotics
   2420..3008    +  rep_origin     ori: high-copy-number ColE1/pMB1/pBR322/pUC origin of replication
   3191..3283    +  CDS            lacI (fragment): lac repressor; lacI; The lac repressor binds to the lac operator to inhibit transcription in E. coli. This inhibition can be relieved by adding lactose or isopropyl-β-D-thiogalactopyranoside (IPTG).
   3296..3317    +  protein_bind   CAP binding site: CAP binding activates transcription in the presence of cAMP. E. coli catabolite activator protein
   3332..3362    +  promoter       lac promoter: promoter for the E. coli lac operon
   3370..3386    +  protein_bind   lac operator: The lac repressor binds to the lac operator to inhibit transcription in E. coli. This inhibition can be relieved by adding lactose or isopropyl-β-D-thiogalactopyranoside (IPTG). lac repressor encoded by lacI
   3400..3418    +  promoter       SP6 promoter: promoter for bacteriophage SP6 RNA polymerase
>Addgene plasmid #132381 | pGD425 | depositor full sequence | sequence record 254355 | pGD425 sequence 3435 bps
TCAGGCAGCGGCTCTGGATCGGCGGCCGCTGCAATGGTGAGCAAGGGCGAGGAGCTGTTCACCGGGGTGG
TGCCCATCCTGGTCGAGCTGGACGGCGACGTAAACGGCCACAAGTTCAGCGTGTCCGGCGAGGGCGAGGG
CGATGCCACCTACGGCAAGCTGACCCTGAAGTTCATCTGCACCACCGGCAAGCTGCCCGTGCCCTGGCCC
ACCCTCGTGACCACCCTGTCCTGGGGCGTGCAGTGCTTCGCCCGCTACCCCGACCACATGAAGCAGCACG
ACTTCTTCAAGTCCGCCATGCCCGAAGGCTACGTCCAGGAGCGCACCATCTTCTTCAAGGACGACGGCAA
CTACAAGACCCGCGCCGAGGTGAAGTTCGAGGGCGACACCCTGGTGAACCGCATCGAGCTGAAGGGCATC
GACTTCAAGGAGGACGGCAACATCCTGGGGCACAAGCTGGAGTACAACTACTTTAGCGACAACGTCTATA
TCACCGCCGACAAGCAGAAGAACGGCATCAAGGCCAACTTCAAGATCCGCCACAACATCGAGGACGGCGG
CGTGCAGCTCGCCGACCACTACCAGCAGAACACCCCCATCGGCGACGGCCCCGTGCTGCTGCCCGACAAC
CACTACCTGAGCACCCAGTCCAAGCTGAGCAAAGACCCCAACGAGAAGCGCGATCACATGGTCCTGCTGG
AGTTCGTGACCGCCGCCGGGATCACTCTCGGCATGGACGAGCTGTACAAGTAGCTGCTGAGACCGAATTC
TCGCCCTATAGTGAGTCGTATTACCTGGCCGTCGTTTTACAACGTCGTGACTGGGAAAACCCTGGCGTTA
CCCAACTTAATCGCCTTGCAGCACATCCCCCTTTCGCCAGCTGGCGTAATAGCGAAGAGGCCCGCACCGA
TCGCCCTTCCCAACAGTTGCGCAGCCTGAATGGCGAATGGCGCCTGATGCGGTATTTTCTCCTTACGCAT
CTGTGCGGTATTTCACACCGCATATGGTGCACTCTCAGTACAATCTGCTCTGATGCCGCATAGTTAAGCC
AGCCCCGACACCCGCCAACACCCGCTGACGCGCCCTGACGGGCTTGTCTGCTCCCGGCATCCGCTTACAG
ACAAGCTGTGACCGTCTCCGGGAGCTGCATGTGTCAGAGGTTTTCACCGTCATCACCGAAACGCGCGAGA
CGAAAGGGCCTCGTGATACGCCTATTTTTATAGGTTAATGTCATGATAATAATGGTTTCTTAGACGTCAG
GTGGCACTTTTCGGGGAAATGTGCGCGGAACCCCTATTTGTTTATTTTTCTAAATACATTCAAATATGTA
TCCGCTCATGAGACAATAACCCTGATAAATGCTTCAATAATATTGAAAAAGGAAGAGTATGAGTATTCAA
CATTTCCGTGTCGCCCTTATTCCCTTTTTTGCGGCATTTTGCCTTCCTGTTTTTGCTCACCCAGAAACGC
TGGTGAAAGTAAAAGATGCTGAAGATCAGTTGGGTGCACGAGTGGGTTACATCGAACTGGATCTCAACAG
CGGTAAGATCCTTGAGAGTTTTCGCCCCGAAGAACGTTTTCCAATGATGAGCACTTTTAAAGTTCTGCTA
TGTGGCGCGGTATTATCCCGTATTGACGCCGGGCAAGAGCAACTCGGTCGCCGCATACACTATTCTCAGA
ATGACTTGGTTGAGTACTCACCAGTCACAGAAAAGCATCTTACGGATGGCATGACAGTAAGAGAATTATG
CAGTGCTGCCATAACCATGAGTGATAACACTGCGGCCAACTTACTTCTGACAACGATCGGAGGACCGAAG
GAGCTAACCGCTTTTTTGCACAACATGGGGGATCATGTAACTCGCCTTGATCGTTGGGAACCGGAGCTGA
ATGAAGCCATACCAAACGACGAGCGTGACACCACGATGCCTGTAGCAATGGCAACAACGTTGCGCAAACT
ATTAACTGGCGAACTACTTACTCTAGCTTCCCGGCAACAATTAATAGACTGGATGGAGGCGGATAAAGTT
GCAGGACCACTTCTGCGCTCGGCCCTTCCGGCTGGCTGGTTTATTGCTGATAAATCTGGAGCCGGTGAGC
GTGGCTCTCGAGGTATCATTGCAGCACTGGGGCCAGATGGTAAGCCCTCCCGTATCGTAGTTATCTACAC
GACGGGGAGTCAGGCAACTATGGATGAACGAAATAGACAGATCGCTGAGATAGGTGCCTCACTGATTAAG
CATTGGTAACTGTCAGACCAAGTTTACTCATATATACTTTAGATTGATTTAAAACTTCATTTTTAATTTA
AAAGGATCTAGGTGAAGATCCTTTTTGATAATCTCATGACCAAAATCCCTTAACGTGAGTTTTCGTTCCA
CTGAGCGTCAGACCCCGTAGAAAAGATCAAAGGATCTTCTTGAGATCCTTTTTTTCTGCGCGTAATCTGC
TGCTTGCAAACAAAAAAACCACCGCTACCAGCGGTGGTTTGTTTGCCGGATCAAGAGCTACCAACTCTTT
TTCCGAAGGTAACTGGCTTCAGCAGAGCGCAGATACCAAATACTGTTCTTCTAGTGTAGCCGTAGTTAGG
CCACCACTTCAAGAACTCTGTAGCACCGCCTACATACCTCGCTCTGCTAATCCTGTTACCAGTGGCTGCT
GCCAGTGGCGATAAGTCGTGTCTTACCGGGTTGGACTCAAGACGATAGTTACCGGATAAGGCGCAGCGGT
CGGGCTGAACGGGGGGTTCGTGCACACAGCCCAGCTTGGAGCGAACGACCTACACCGAACTGAGATACCT
ACAGCGTGAGCTATGAGAAAGCGCCACGCTTCCCGAAGGGAGAAAGGCGGACAGGTATCCGGTAAGCGGC
AGGGTCGGAACAGGAGAGCGCACGAGGGAGCTTCCAGGGGGAAACGCCTGGTATCTTTATAGTCCTGTCG
GGTTTCGCCACCTCTGACTTGAGCGTCGATTTTTGTGATGCTCGTCAGGGGGGCGGAGCCTATGGAAAAA
CGCCAGCAACGCGGCCTTTTTACGGTTCCTGGCCTTTTGCTGGCCTTTTGCTCACATGTTCTTTCCTGCG
TTATCCCCTGATTCTGTGGATAACCGTATTACCGCCTTTGAGTGAGCTGATACCGCTCGCCGCAGCCGAA
CGACCGAGCGCAGCGAGTCAGTGAGCGAGGAAGCGGAAGAGCGCCCAATACGCAAACCGCCTCTCCCCGC
GCGTTGGCCGATTCATTAATGCAGCTGGCACGACAGGTTTCCCGACTGGAAAGCGGGCAGTGAGCGCAAC
GCAATTAATGTGAGTTAGCTCACTCATTAGGCACCCCAGGCTTTACACTTTATGCTTCCGGCTCGTATGT
TGTGTGGAATTGTGAGCGGATAACAATTTCACACGAGCTATTTAGGTGACACTATAGAAGTGAAGCTTGG
TCTCA
