Features (pLannotate 1.2.2; 13 found; start..end, strand, type, name):
     15..45      +  promoter       lac promoter: promoter for the E. coli lac operon
     53..69      +  protein_bind   lac operator: The lac repressor binds to the lac operator to inhibit transcription in E. coli. This inhibition can be relieved by adding lactose or isopropyl-β-D-thiogalactopyranoside (IPTG). lac repressor encoded by lacI
     83..101     +  promoter       SP6 promoter: promoter for bacteriophage SP6 RNA polymerase
    152..871     +  CDS            mTurquoise2: enhanced monomeric variant of CFP (Goedhart et al., 2012) mammalian codon-optimized
    893..911     -  promoter       T7 promoter: promoter for bacteriophage T7 RNA polymerase
    913..1065    +  CDS            lacZα (fragment): LacZα fragment of β-galactosidase; lacZ fragment
   1071..1170    -  misc_feature   bom (fragment): basis of mobility region from pBR322
   1272..1307    -  CDS            rop (fragment): Rop protein, which maintains plasmids at low copy number; rop
   1402..1506    +  promoter       AmpR promoter: bla
   1507..2367    +  CDS            AmpR: β-lactamase; bla; confers resistance to ampicillin, carbenicillin, and related antibiotics
   2538..3126    +  rep_origin     ori: high-copy-number ColE1/pMB1/pBR322/pUC origin of replication
   3309..3401    +  CDS            lacI (fragment): lac repressor; lacI; The lac repressor binds to the lac operator to inhibit transcription in E. coli. This inhibition can be relieved by adding lactose or isopropyl-β-D-thiogalactopyranoside (IPTG).
   3414..3435    +  protein_bind   CAP binding site: CAP binding activates transcription in the presence of cAMP. E. coli catabolite activator protein
>Addgene plasmid #132381 | pGD425 | addgene full sequence | sequence record 258699 | Addgene NGS Result
TAGGCACCCCAGGCTTTACACTTTATGCTTCCGGCTCGTATGTTGTGTGGAATTGTGAGCGGATAACAAT
TTCACACGAGCTATTTAGGTGACACTATAGAAGTGAAGCTTGGTCTCATCAGGCAGCGGCTCTGGATCGG
CGGCCGCTGCAATGGTGAGCAAGGGCGAGGAGCTGTTCACCGGGGTGGTGCCCATCCTGGTCGAGCTGGA
CGGCGACGTAAACGGCCACAAGTTCAGCGTGTCCGGCGAGGGCGAGGGCGATGCCACCTACGGCAAGCTG
ACCCTGAAGTTCATCTGCACCACCGGCAAGCTGCCCGTGCCCTGGCCCACCCTCGTGACCACCCTGTCCT
GGGGCGTGCAGTGCTTCGCCCGCTACCCCGACCACATGAAGCAGCACGACTTCTTCAAGTCCGCCATGCC
CGAAGGCTACGTCCAGGAGCGCACCATCTTCTTCAAGGACGACGGCAACTACAAGACCCGCGCCGAGGTG
AAGTTCGAGGGCGACACCCTGGTGAACCGCATCGAGCTGAAGGGCATCGACTTCAAGGAGGACGGCAACA
TCCTGGGGCACAAGCTGGAGTACAACTACTTTAGCGACAACGTCTATATCACCGCCGACAAGCAGAAGAA
CGGCATCAAGGCCAACTTCAAGATCCGCCACAACATCGAGGACGGCGGCGTGCAGCTCGCCGACCACTAC
CAGCAGAACACCCCCATCGGCGACGGCCCCGTGCTGCTGCCCGACAACCACTACCTGAGCACCCAGTCCA
AGCTGAGCAAAGACCCCAACGAGAAGCGCGATCACATGGTCCTGCTGGAGTTCGTGACCGCCGCCGGGAT
CACTCTCGGCATGGACGAGCTGTACAAGTAACTGCTGAGACCGAATTCTCGCCCTATAGTGAGTCGTATT
ACCTGGCCGTCGTTTTACAACGTCGTGACTGGGAAAACCCTGGCGTTACCCAACTTAATCGCCTTGCAGC
ACATCCCCCTTTCGCCAGCTGGCGTAATAGCGAAGAGGCCCGCACCGATCGCCCTTCCCAACAGTTGCGC
AGCCTGAATGGCGAATGGCGCCTGATGCGGTATTTTCTCCTTACGCATCTGTGCGGTATTTCACACCGCA
TATGGTGCACTCTCAGTACAATCTGCTCTGATGCCGCATAGTTAAGCCAGCCCCGACACCCGCCAACACC
CGCTGACGCGCCCTGACGGGCTTGTCTGCTCCCGGCATCCGCTTACAGACAAGCTGTGACCGTCTCCGGG
AGCTGCATGTGTCAGAGGTTTTCACCGTCATCACCGAAACGCGCGAGACGAAAGGGCCTCGTGATACGCC
TATTTTTATAGGTTAATGTCATGATAATAATGGTTTCTTAGACGTCAGGTGGCACTTTTCGGGGAAATGT
GCGCGGAACCCCTATTTGTTTATTTTTCTAAATACATTCAAATATGTATCCGCTCATGAGACAATAACCC
TGATAAATGCTTCAATAATATTGAAAAAGGAAGAGTATGAGTATTCAACATTTCCGTGTCGCCCTTATTC
CCTTTTTTGCGGCATTTTGCCTTCCTGTTTTTGCTCACCCAGAAACGCTGGTGAAAGTAAAAGATGCTGA
AGATCAGTTGGGTGCACGAGTGGGTTACATCGAACTGGATCTCAACAGCGGTAAGATCCTTGAGAGTTTT
CGCCCCGAAGAACGTTTTCCAATGATGAGCACTTTTAAAGTTCTGCTATGTGGCGCGGTATTATCCCGTA
TTGACGCCGGGCAAGAGCAACTCGGTCGCCGCATACACTATTCTCAGAATGACTTGGTTGAGTACTCACC
AGTCACAGAAAAGCATCTTACGGATGGCATGACAGTAAGAGAATTATGCAGTGCTGCCATAACCATGAGT
GATAACACTGCGGCCAACTTACTTCTGACAACGATCGGAGGACCGAAGGAGCTAACCGCTTTTTTGCACA
ACATGGGGGATCATGTAACTCGCCTTGATCGTTGGGAACCGGAGCTGAATGAAGCCATACCAAACGACGA
GCGTGACACCACGATGCCTGTAGCAATGGCAACAACGTTGCGCAAACTATTAACTGGCGAACTACTTACT
CTAGCTTCCCGGCAACAATTAATAGACTGGATGGAGGCGGATAAAGTTGCAGGACCACTTCTGCGCTCGG
CCCTTCCGGCTGGCTGGTTTATTGCTGATAAATCTGGAGCCGGTGAGCGTGGCTCTCGAGGTATCATTGC
AGCACTGGGGCCAGATGGTAAGCCCTCCCGTATCGTAGTTATCTACACGACGGGGAGTCAGGCAACTATG
GATGAACGAAATAGACAGATCGCTGAGATAGGTGCCTCACTGATTAAGCATTGGTAACTGTCAGACCAAG
TTTACTCATATATACTTTAGATTGATTTAAAACTTCATTTTTAATTTAAAAGGATCTAGGTGAAGATCCT
TTTTGATAATCTCATGACCAAAATCCCTTAACGTGAGTTTTCGTTCCACTGAGCGTCAGACCCCGTAGAA
AAGATCAAAGGATCTTCTTGAGATCCTTTTTTTCTGCGCGTAATCTGCTGCTTGCAAACAAAAAAACCAC
CGCTACCAGCGGTGGTTTGTTTGCCGGATCAAGAGCTACCAACTCTTTTTCCGAAGGTAACTGGCTTCAG
CAGAGCGCAGATACCAAATACTGTTCTTCTAGTGTAGCCGTAGTTAGGCCACCACTTCAAGAACTCTGTA
GCACCGCCTACATACCTCGCTCTGCTAATCCTGTTACCAGTGGCTGCTGCCAGTGGCGATAAGTCGTGTC
TTACCGGGTTGGACTCAAGACGATAGTTACCGGATAAGGCGCAGCGGTCGGGCTGAACGGGGGGTTCGTG
CACACAGCCCAGCTTGGAGCGAACGACCTACACCGAACTGAGATACCTACAGCGTGAGCTATGAGAAAGC
GCCACGCTTCCCGAAGGGAGAAAGGCGGACAGGTATCCGGTAAGCGGCAGGGTCGGAACAGGAGAGCGCA
CGAGGGAGCTTCCAGGGGGAAACGCCTGGTATCTTTATAGTCCTGTCGGGTTTCGCCACCTCTGACTTGA
GCGTCGATTTTTGTGATGCTCGTCAGGGGGGCGGAGCCTATGGAAAAACGCCAGCAACGCGGCCTTTTTA
CGGTTCCTGGCCTTTTGCTGGCCTTTTGCTCACATGTTCTTTCCTGCGTTATCCCCTGATTCTGTGGATA
ACCGTATTACCGCCTTTGAGTGAGCTGATACCGCTCGCCGCAGCCGAACGACCGAGCGCAGCGAGTCAGT
GAGCGAGGAAGCGGAAGAGCGCCCAATACGCAAACCGCCTCTCCCCGCGCGTTGGCCGATTCATTAATGC
AGCTGGCACGACAGGTTTCCCGACTGGAAAGCGGGCAGTGAGCGCAACGCAATTAATGTGAGTTAGCTCA
CTCAT
